>Addgene plasmid #137676 | pHM067Env | addgene full sequence | sequence record 273373 | Addgene NGS Result
GACGGATCGGGAGATCTCCCGATCCCCTATGGTGCACTCTCAGTACAATCTGCTCTGATGCCGCATAGTT
AAGCCAGTATCTGCTCCCTGCTTGTGTGTTGGAGGTCGCTGAGTAGTGCGCGAGCAAAATTTAAGCTACA
ACAAGGCAAGGCTTGACCGACAATTGCATGAAGAATCTGCTTAGGGTTAGGCGTTTTGCGCTGCTTCGCG
ATGTACGGGCCAGATATACGCGTTGACATTGATTATTGACTAGTTATTAATAGTAATCAATTACGGGGTC
ATTAGTTCATAGCCCATATATGGAGTTCCGCGTTACATAACTTACGGTAAATGGCCCGCCTGGCTGACCG
CCCAACGACCCCCGCCCATTGACGTCAATAATGACGTATGTTCCCATAGTAACGCCAATAGGGACTTTCC
ATTGACGTCAATGGGTGGAGTATTTACGGTAAACTGCCCACTTGGCAGTACATCAAGTGTATCATATGCC
AAGTACGCCCCCTATTGACGTCAATGACGGTAAATGGCCCGCCTGGCATTATGCCCAGTACATGACCTTA
TGGGACTTTCCTACTTGGCAGTACATCTACGTATTAGTCATCGCTATTACCATGGTGATGCGGTTTTGGC
AGTACATCAATGGGCGTGGATAGCGGTTTGACTCACGGGGATTTCCAAGTCTCCACCCCATTGACGTCAA
TGGGAGTTTGTTTTGGCACCAAAATCAACGGGACTTTCCAAAATGTCGTAACAACTCCGCCCCATTGACG
CAAATGGGCGGTAGGCGTGTACGGTGGGAGGTCTATATAAGCAGAGCTCTCTGGCTAACTAGAGAACCCA
CTGCTTACTGGCTTATCGAAATTAATACGACTCACTATAGGGAGACCCAAGCTGGCTAGTTAAGCTTGGT
ACCGAGCTCGGATCCAGTACCCTTCACCGATCAAGCTTTAGGCATCTCCTATGGCAGGAAGAAGCGGAAG
CACCGACGAGGAACTCCTCGCAGCAGTAAGAATCATCAAGATCTTATACCAAAGCAGTAAGTATATGTAA
TGACACCTTTAGAAATTAGTGCAATAGCAGGACTGATAGTAGCATTAATCTTAGCAATAGTAGTGTGGAC
TATAGTAGCTATAGAACTTAAGAAAGTACTAAGAGAGAGACAAATAGAAAAATTAATTAAGAGAATAAGA
GAGAGAGCAGAAGACAGTGGAAATGAGAGCGAGGGAGACACGGAGGAATTGGCAAAACTTGTGGAAATGG
GGGACTTTGATCCTTGGGTTGGGGATAATTTGTAGTGCCTCAGACAACATGTGGGTTACAGTTTATTATG
GGGTTCCTGTGTGGAGAGATGCAGACACCACCCTATTTTGTGCATCAGATGCCCAAGCACATAAGACAGA
AGTGCACAATGTCTGGGCCACACATGCCTGTGTACCCACAGACCCCAACCCACAAGAAATATTCCTAAAA
AATGTAACAGAAAAGTTTAACATATGGAAAAATAACATGGTGGAGCAGATGCAGGAAGATGTAATCAGTT
TATGGGATCAAAGTCTAAAGCCATGTGTAAAGTTAACTCCTCTCTGCGTTACTTTAAATTGTACCAATGC
TACTCTGCATGCCCAGAACACAACCAATGTCAATGTCACTAAAATAGTAGGAAATTTAACAGAGGAAGTA
AGAAACTGCTCTTTTAATATGACCACAGAACTACAAGATAAGAAGCAGAAGGTCCATGCACTTTTTTATA
AGCTTGATATAGTACAAATTAATGATAAAAATAATAGTAGTGAGTATAGTGAGTATAGACTAATAAACTG
TAATACTTCAGTCATTAAGCAGGCTTGTCCAAAGGTATCCTTTGATCCAATTCCTATACATTATTGTACT
CCAGCTGGTTATGCGATTTTAAAATGTAATGATAAGAAGTTTAATGGGACAGGGCCATGTAAAAATGTCA
GCTCAGTACAATGCACACATGGAATTAAGCCAGTGGTATCAACTCAGTTGCTGTTAAATGGTAGTCTAGC
AGAAGAGGAGATAGTAATCAGAAGTGAAAATCTCACAGACAATGCCAAGACCATAATAGTGCATCTTAAT
AAATCTGTAGAAATCAGTTGTACCAGACCCTCCAACAATACAAGAACAAGTGTGTCTATGGGACCAGGAC
AAGTATTCTATAGAACAGGAGACATAATAGGAGATATAACAAAAGCATATTGTGAGATTAATGGAACAAA
ATGGAATGAAACTTTAACACGGGTAGCTAAAAAATTAAAGGAGCACGTTAATAGGACAATAATCTTTCGA
CCACCCGCAGGAGGAGATCTAGAAATTACAATGCATCATTTTAATTGTAGAGGGGAGTTTTTCTATTGCA
ATACAACAAAACTGTTTAATGGTACTTACCCGAAAAATGAAACATATAATGGCACTATCATACTTCCATG
TAAGATAAAGCGAATTGTAAGATTGTGGCAGGAAGTAGGTCAAGCAATGTATGCTCCTCCCATCAGTGGA
AGCATTAGGTGTGACTCAAATATTACAGGAATACTATTGACAAGAGATGGTGATAATAATACTCATAATG
AAACCTTCAGACCTGGAGGAGGAAATATGAAGGACAATTGGAGAAATGAATTATATAAATATAAAGTAGT
ACAGATTGAACCACTAGGAGTAGCACCCACCAAGGCAAAAAGAAGAGTGGTGGAGAGAGAAAAAAGAGCA
GTGGGAATAGGAGCTATGATCTTTGGGTTCTTAGGAGCAGCAGGAAGCACTATGGGCGCGGCGTCAATAA
CGCTGACGGTACAGGCCAGACAATTATTGTCTGGTATAGTGCAACAGCAAAGCAATTTGCTGAGGGCTAT
AGAGGCGCAGCAGCATCTGTTGCGACTCACAGTCTGGGGCATTAAACAGCTCCAGGCAAGAGTCCTGGCT
GTGGAAAGATACCTACAAGATCAAAGGTTCCTAGGACTTTGGGGCTGCTCTGGGAAAATCATCTGCACCA
CTGCTGTGCCCTGGAACACCACTTGGAGTAATAAATCTTATAACGAGATTTGGGACAACATGACATGGAT
AGAATGGGAGAGAGAAATTAGCAATTACACAAACCAAATATATGGGATACTTACAGAATCGCAGAACCAG
CAGGAAAGAAATGAAAAGGATCTGTTAGAATTGGATAAATGGGCAAGTCTGTGGAATTGGTTTGACATAA
CAAATTGGCTGTGGTATATAAGAATGTTTATAATAATAGTAGGAAGTTTAATAGGTTTAAGAATAATTTT
TGCTGTGCTTTCTATAGTAAAAAGAGTTAGGCAGGGATACTCACCTTTGTCTTTCCAGACCCCTTCCCAT
CATCAGAGGGAACTCGACAGGCCCGAAGGAATCGAAGAAGAAGGTGGAGAGCAAGGCAGAGGCAGATCCG
TGCGATTAGTGACCGGATTCTTACCACTTATCTGGGACGATCTACGGAGCCTGTGCCTCTTCAGCTACCA
CCGCTTGAGAGACTTCATCTTGATTGCAACGAGGACTGTGGAACTTCTGGGACACAGCAGTCTCAAGGGA
CTGAGACGGGGGTGGGAAGGCCTCAAATATCTGGGGAATCTTCTCTTATATTGGAGTCAGGAACTAAAAA
CTAGTGCTATTTCTTTGTTTGATGCTGCAGCAATAGCAATAGCGGGGTGGACAGATAGGGTTATAGAAGT
AGCACAAGGAGCTTGGAGAGCCATTCTCCACATACCTAGAAGAATCAGACAGGGCTTGGAAAGGGCTTTG
CAATAACATGGGAAACAAGTGGTCAAAAACATGGCCTCGGGTCAGGGAAAGATTAGAAAACACTCCTCCA
GCAGCAGATGGAGTAGGAGCAGTATCTCAAGACGGATCCAGCTAAGGGTCAAGACAATTCTGCAGATATC
CAGCACAGTGGCGGCCGCTCGAGTCTAGAGGGCCCGCGGTTCGAAGGTAAGCCTATCCCTAACCCTCTCC
TCGGTCTCGATTCTACGCGTACCGGTCATCATCACCATCACCATTGAGTTTAAACCCGCTGATCAGCCTC
GACTGTGCCTTCTAGTTGCCAGCCATCTGTTGTTTGCCCCTCCCCCGTGCCTTCCTTGACCCTGGAAGGT
GCCACTCCCACTGTCCTTTCCTAATAAAATGAGGAAATTGCATCGCATTGTCTGAGTAGGTGTCATTCTA
TTCTGGGGGGTGGGGTGGGGCAGGACAGCAAGGGGGAGGATTGGGAAGACAATAGCAGGCATGCTGGGGA
TGCGGTGGGCTCTATGGCTTCTGAGGCGGAAAGAACCAGCTGGGGCTCTAGGGGGTATCCCC
[124 nt withheld, positions 4333-4456]
C
[91 nt withheld, positions 4458-4548]
A
[49 nt withheld, positions 4550-4598]
CCTTTGACGTTGGAGTCCACGTTCTTT
[37 nt withheld, positions 4626-4662]
ACCCTATCTCGGTCTATTCTTTTGATTTATAAGGGATTTTGCCGATTTCGGCCTATTGGTTAAAAAATGA
GCTGATTTAACAAAAATTTAACGCGAATTAATTCTGTGGAATGTGTGTCAGTTAGGGTGTGGAAAGTCCC
CAGGCTCCCCAGCAGGCAGAAGTATGCAAAGCATGCATCTCAATTAGTCAGCAACCAGGTGTGGAAAGTC
CCCAGGCTCCCCAGCAGGCAGAAGTATGCAAAGCATGCATCTCAATTAGTCAGCAACCATAGTCCCGCCC
CTAACTCCGCCCATCCCGCCCCTAACTCCGCCCAGTTCCGCCCATTCTCCGCCCCATGGCTGACTAATTT
TTTTTATTTATGCAGAGGCCGAGGCCGCCTCTGCCTCTGAGCTATTCCAGAAGTAGTGAGGAGGCTTTTT
TGGAGGCCTAGGCTTTTGCAAAAAGCTCCCGGGAGCTTGTATATCCATTTTCGGATCTGATCAAGAGACA
GGATGAGGATCGTTTCGCATGATTGAACAAGATGGATTGCACGCAGGTTCTCCGGCCGCTTGGGTGGAGA
GGCTATTCGGCTATGACTGGGCACAACAGACAATCGGCTGCTCTGATGCCGCCGTGTTCCGGCTGTCAGC
GCAGGGGCGCCCGGTTCTTTTTGTCAAGACCGACCTGTCCGGTGCCCTGAATGAACTGCAGGACGAGGCA
GCGCGGCTATCGTGGCTGGCCACGACGGGCGTTCCTTGCGCAGCTGTGCTCGACGTTGTCACTGAAGCGG
GAAGGGACTGGCTGCTATTGGGCGAAGTGCCGGGGCAGGATCTCCTGTCATCTCACCTTGCTCCTGCCGA
GAAAGTATCCATCATGGCTGATGCAATGCGGCGGCTGCATACGCTTGATCCGGCTACCTGCCCATTCGAC
CACCAAGCGAAACATCGCATCGAGCGAGCACGTACTCGGATGGAAGCCGGTCTTGTCGATCAGGATGATC
TGGACGAAGAGCATCAGGGGCTCGCGCCAGCCGAACTGTTCGCCAGGCTCAAGGCGCGCATGCCCGACGG
CGAGGATCTCGTCGTGACCCATGGCGATGCCTGCTTGCCGAATATCATGGTGGAAAATGGCCGCTTTTCT
GGATTCATCGACTGTGGCCGGCTGGGTGTGGCGGACCGCTATCAGGACATAGCGTTGGCTACCCGTGATA
TTGCTGAAGAGCTTGGCGGCGAATGGGCTGACCGCTTCCTCGTGCTTTACGGTATCGCCGCTCCCGATTC
GCAGCGCATCGCCTTCTATCGCCTTCTTGACGAGTTCTTCTGAGCGGGACTCTGGGGTTCGCGAAATGAC
CGACCAAGCGACGCCCAACCTGCCATCACGAGATTTCGATTCCACCGCCGCCTTCTATGAAAGGTTGGGC
TTCGGAATCGTTTTCCGGGACGCCGGCTGGATGATCCTCCAGCGCGGGGATCTCATGCTGGAGTTCTTCG
CCCACCCCAACTTGTTTATTGCAGCTTATAATGGTTACAAATAAAGCAATAGCATCACAAATTTCACAAA
TAAAGCATTTTTTTCACTGCATTCTAGTTGTGGTTTGTCCAAACTCATCAATGTATCTTATCATGTCTGT
ATACCGTCGACCTCTAGCTAGAGCTTGGCGTAATCATGGTCATAGCTGTTTCCTGTGTGAAATTGTTATC
CGCTCACAATTCCACACAACATACGAGCCGGAAGCATAAAGTGTAAAGCCTGGGGTGCCTAATGAGTGAG
CTAACTCACATTAATTGCGTTGCGCTCACTGCCCGCTTTCCAGTCGGGAAACCTGTCGTGCCAGCTGCAT
TAATGAATCGGCCAACGCGCGGGGAGAGGCGGTTTGCGTATTGGGCGCTCTTCCGCTTCCTCGCTCACTG
ACTCGCTGCGCTCGGTCGTTCGGCTGCGGCGAGCGGTATCAGCTCACTCAAAGGCGGTAATACGGTTATC
CACAGAATCAGGGGATAACGCAGGAAAGAACATGTGAGCAAAAGGCCAGCAAAAGGCCAGGAACCGTAAA
AAGGCCGCGTTGCTGGCGTTTTTCCATAGGCTCCGCCCCCCTGACGAGCATCACAAAAATCGACGCTCAA
GTCAGAGGTGGCGAAACCCGACAGGACTATAAAGATACCAGGCGTTTCCCCCTGGAAGCTCCCTCGTGCG
CTCTCCTGTTCCGACCCTGCCGCTTACCGGATACCTGTCCGCCTTTCTCCCTTCGGGAAGCGTGGCGCTT
TCTCATAGCTCACGCTGTAGGTATCTCAGTTCGGTGTAGGTCGTTCGCTCCAAGCTGGGCTGTGTGCACG
AACCCCCCGTTCAGCCCGACCGCTGCGCCTTATCCGGTAACTATCGTCTTGAGTCCAACCCGGTAAGACA
CGACTTATCGCCACTGGCAGCAGCCACTGGTAACAGGATTAGCAGAGCGAGGTATGTAGGCGGTGCTACA
GAGTTCTTGAAGTGGTGGCCTAACTACGGCTACACTAGAAGAACAGTATTTGGTATCTGCGCTCTGCTGA
AGCCAGTTACCTTCGGAAAAAGAGTTGGTAGCTCTTGATCCGGCAAACAAACCACCGCTGGTAGCGGTGG
TTTTTTTGTTTGCAAGCAGCAGATTACGCGCAGAAAAAAAGGATCTCAAGAAGATCCTTTGATCTTTTCT
ACGGGGTCTGACGCTCAGTGGAACGAAAACTCACGTTAAGGGATTTTGGTCATGAGATTATCAAAAAGGA
TCTTCACCTAGATCCTTTTAAATTAAAAATGAAGTTTTAAATCAATCTAAAGTATATATGAGTAAACTTG
GTCTGACAGTTACCAATGCTTAATCAGTGAGGCACCTATCTCAGCGATCTGTCTATTTCGTTCATCCATA
GTTGCCTGACTCCCCGTCGTGTAGATAACTACGATACGGGAGGGCTTACCATCTGGCCCCAGTGCTGCAA
TGATACCGCGAGACCCACGCTCACCGGCTCCAGATTTATCAGCAATAAACCAGCCAGCCGGAAGGGCCGA
GCGCAGAAGTGGTCCTGCAACTTTATCCGCCTCCATCCAGTCTATTAATTGTTGCCGGGAAGCTAGAGTA
AGTAGTTCGCCAGTTAATAGTTTGCGCAACGTTGTTGCCATTGCTACAGGCATCGTGGTGTCACGCTCGT
CGTTTGGTATGGCTTCATTCAGCTCCGGTTCCCAACGATCAAGGCGAGTTACATGATCCCCCATGTTGTG
CAAAAAAGCGGTTAGCTCCTTCGGTCCTCCGATCGTTGTCAGAAGTAAGTTGGCCGCAGTGTTATCACTC
ATGGTTATGGCAGCACTGCATAATTCTCTTACTGTCATGCCATCCGTAAGATGCTTTTCTGTGACTGGTG
AGTACTCAACCAAGTCATTCTGAGAATAGTGTATGCGGCGACCGAGTTGCTCTTGCCCGGCGTCAATACG
GGATAATACCGCGCCACATAGCAGAACTTTAAAAGTGCTCATCATTGGAAAACGTTCTTCGGGGCGAAAA
CTCTCAAGGATCTTACCGCTGTTGAGATCCAGTTCGATGTAACCCACTCGTGCACCCAACTGATCTTCAG
CATCTTTTACTTTCACCAGCGTTTCTGGGTGAGCAAAAACAGGAAGGCAAAATGCCGCAAAAAAGGGAAT
AAGGGCGACACGGAAATGTTGAATACTCATACTCTTCCTTTTTCAATATTATTGAAGCATTTATCAGGGT
TATTGTCTCATGAGCGGATACATATTTGAATGTATTTAGAAAAATAAACAAATAGGGGTTCCGCGCACAT
TTCCCCGAAAAGTGCCACCTGACGTC
Features (pLannotate 1.2.2; 23 found; start..end, strand, type, name):
     28..80      -  misc_feature   bom (fragment): basis of mobility region from pBR322
    235..614     +  enhancer       CMV enhancer: human cytomegalovirus immediate early enhancer
    615..818     +  promoter       CMV promoter: human cytomegalovirus (CMV) immediate early promoter
    814..847     +  LTR            5' LTR (truncated) (fragment): truncated 5' long terminal repeat (LTR) from HIV-1
    863..881     +  promoter       T7 promoter: promoter for bacteriophage T7 RNA polymerase
    927..1037    +  CDS            tat (fragment): TAT_HV1Z2 - Experimental evidence at protein level: Swiss-Prot protein existence level 1. Extracellular circulating Tat can be endocytosed by surrounding uninfected cells via the binding to several surface receptors such as CD26, CXCR4, heparan sulfate proteoglycans (HSPG) or LDLR. Neurons are rarely infected, but they internalize Tat via their LDLR. Through its interaction with nuclear HATs, Tat is potentially able to control the acetylation-dependent cellular gene expression. Modulates the expression of many cellular genes involved in cell survival, proliferation or in coding for cytokines o
   1213..3780    +  CDS            env: ENV_HV1S3 - Experimental evidence at protein level: Swiss-Prot protein existence level 1. [Transmembrane protein gp41]: Acts as a class I viral fusion protein. Under the current model, the protein has at least 3 conformational states: pre-fusion native state, pre-hairpin intermediate state, and post-fusion hairpin state. During fusion of viral and target intracellular membranes, the coiled coil regions (heptad repeats) assume a trimer-of-hairpins structure, positioning the fusion peptide in close proximity to the C-terminal region of the ectodomain. The formation of this structure appears to d
   3788..3883    +  CDS            nef (fragment): NEF_HV1Z2 - Experimental evidence at protein level: Swiss-Prot protein existence level 1. Extracellular Nef protein targets CD4(+) T-lymphocytes for apoptosis by interacting with CXCR4 surface receptors. From Human immunodeficiency virus type 1 group M subtype D (isolate Z2/CDC-Z34) (HIV-1).
   3966..4007    +  CDS            V5 tag: epitope tag from simian virus 5
   4063..4287    +  polyA_signal   bGH poly(A) signal: bovine growth hormone polyadenylation signal
   4291..4312    +  promoter       SV40 promoter (fragment): SV40 enhancer and early promoter
   4333..4761    +  rep_origin     f1 ori (sequence partly withheld): f1 bacteriophage origin of replication; arrow indicates direction of (+) strand synthesis
   4775..5104    +  promoter       SV40 promoter: SV40 enhancer and early promoter
   5171..5962    +  CDS            neo: KKA2_KLEPN - Also known as kan, nptII. Experimental evidence at protein level: Swiss-Prot protein existence level 1. Resistance to kanamycin, neomycin, paromomycin, ribostamycin, butirosin and gentamicin B. From Klebsiella pneumoniae.
   5988..6146    +  CDS            ble (fragment): BLE_KLEPN - Experimental evidence at protein level: Swiss-Prot protein existence level 1. Binding protein with a strong affinity to the bleomycin family of antibiotics. Binds to CL990; an antimitotic-antibiotic compound. From Klebsiella pneumoniae.
   6141..6262    +  polyA_signal   SV40 poly(A) signal: SV40 polyadenylation signal
   6335..6351    -  protein_bind   lac operator: The lac repressor binds to the lac operator to inhibit transcription in E. coli. This inhibition can be relieved by adding lactose or isopropyl-β-D-thiogalactopyranoside (IPTG). lac repressor encoded by lacI
   6359..6389    -  promoter       lac promoter: promoter for the E. coli lac operon
   6404..6425    -  protein_bind   CAP binding site: CAP binding activates transcription in the presence of cAMP. E. coli catabolite activator protein
   6438..6530    -  CDS            lacI (fragment): lac repressor; lacI; The lac repressor binds to the lac operator to inhibit transcription in E. coli. This inhibition can be relieved by adding lactose or isopropyl-β-D-thiogalactopyranoside (IPTG).
   6713..7301    -  rep_origin     ori: high-copy-number ColE1/pMB1/pBR322/pUC origin of replication
   7472..8332    -  CDS            AmpR: β-lactamase; bla; confers resistance to ampicillin, carbenicillin, and related antibiotics
   8333..8437    -  promoter       AmpR promoter: bla
