[The description below was written by a language model from this plasmid's Addgene catalogue record and pLannotate feature annotations shown in this document.]
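Description:
pHM067Env is a mammalian expression plasmid built on Invitrogen's pcDNA3.1D/V5-His-TOPO backbone that carries an HIV-1 envelope glycoprotein gene derived from a patient isolate. According to the record, viral RNA from HIV-1-infected patient samples collected in Singapore was reverse transcribed and the amplified env region inserted by TOPO cloning. The sequenced plasmid is about 8.5 kb. It is maintained in E. coli at high copy through a ColE1/pUC-type origin with ampicillin resistance (β-lactamase under its own promoter), and it also contains an f1 origin. For stable selection in mammalian cells, an SV40 early promoter drives the neomycin phosphotransferase gene, followed by an SV40 polyadenylation signal, giving G418 resistance.

Expression of the insert is driven by the human CMV immediate early enhancer and promoter and terminated by the bovine growth hormone polyadenylation signal; a T7 promoter sits just upstream of the cloning site. The annotation shows a full-length env open reading frame of roughly 2.6 kb, encoding the gp160 precursor of the surface and gp41 fusion subunits. It is flanked by a short tat fragment upstream and a short nef fragment downstream, consistent with an amplicon that spans the neighbouring regions of the viral genome. The vector's V5 epitope sequence lies downstream of this region, separated from env by the nef fragment, and the record does not indicate that Env is tagged.

The associated study compared HIV-1 subtypes CRF01_AE and B in their use of low CCR5 levels, Maraviroc susceptibility and potential N-glycosylation sites. The plasmid therefore serves to express a primary-isolate Env for studies of coreceptor use and entry inhibitor sensitivity. The record does not state the subtype of this clone.
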