Addgene plasmid #137676: pHM067Env
Purpose: Express HIV Env which is isolated a from IRB approved HIV infected patient samples from Singapore and cloned into expression vector (pcDNA 3.1)
Depositing lab: Anjali Joshi. Depositing organization: Texas Tech University Health Sciences Center El Paso. Publication: HIV-1 subtype CRF01_AE and B differ in utilization of low levels of CCR5, Maraviroc susceptibility and potential N-glycosylation sites. Joshi A, Cox EK, Sedano MJ, Punke EB, Lee RT, Maurer-Stroh S, Kaur P, Ng OT, Garg H. Virology. 2017 Dec;512:222-233. doi: 10.1016/j.virol.2017.09.026. Epub 2017 Oct 9. PubMed 29020646.
Backbone
  Vector backbone: pcDNA3.1D/V5-His-TOPO
  Backbone manufacturer: Invitrogen
  Vector type: Mammalian Expression
  Selectable markers: Neomycin (select with G418)
Growth in bacteria
  Bacterial resistance: Ampicillin, 100 μg/mL
  Growth temperature: 37°C
  Growth strain: DH5alpha
  Copy number: High Copy
Gene/Insert
  Gene/Insert name: HIV-1 Envelope Glycoprotein
  Species: HIV-1
  Insert size (bp): 2574
  GenBank ID: KY213726.1
  Cloning method: TOPO Cloning
Terms and licenses: Academic/Nonprofit Terms; Industry Terms: Not Available to Industry
Depositor comments: HIV-1 infected Patient Samples from Singapore, reverse transcribed RNA cloned into expression vector
How to cite: pHM067Env was a gift from Anjali Joshi (Addgene plasmid # 137676 ; http://n2t.net/addgene:137676 ; RRID:Addgene_137676)
