>Addgene plasmid #137676 | pHM067Env | depositor partial sequence | sequence record 265808 | Env Sequence only
ATGAGAGCGAGGGAGACACGGAGGAATTGGCAAAACTTGTGGAAATGGGGGACTTTGATCCTTGGGTTGG
GGATAATTTGTAGTGCCTCAGACAACATGTGGGTTACAGTTTATTATGGGGTTCCTGTGTGGAGAGATGC
AGACACCACCCTATTTTGTGCATCAGATGCCCAAGCACATAAGACAGAAGTGCACAATGTCTGGGCCACA
CATGCCTGTGTACCCACAGACCCCAACCCACAAGAAATATTCCTAAAAAATGTAACAGAAAAGTTTAACA
TATGGAAAAATAACATGGTGGAGCAGATGCAGGAAGATGTAATCAGTTTATGGGATCAAAGTCTAAAGCC
ATGTGTAAAGTTAACTCCTCTCTGCGTTACTTTAAATTGTACCAATGCTACTCTGCATGCCCAGAACACA
ACCAATGTCAATGTCACTAAAATAGTAGGAAATTTAACAGAGGAAGTAAGAAACTGCTCTTTTAATATGA
CCACAGAACTACAAGATAAGAAGCAGAAGGTCCATGCACTTTTTTATAAGCTTGATATAGTACAAATTAA
TGATAAAAATAATAGTAGTGAGTATAGTGAGTATAGACTAATAAACTGTAATACTTCAGTCATTAAGCAG
GCTTGTCCAAAGGTATCCTTTGATCCAATTCCTATACATTATTGTACTCCAGCTGGTTATGCGATTTTAA
AATGTAATGATAAGAAGTTTAATGGGACAGGGCCATGTAAAAATGTCAGCTCAGTACAATGCACACATGG
AATTAAGCCAGTGGTATCAACTCAGTTGCTGTTAAATGGTAGTCTAGCAGAAGAGGAGATAGTAATCAGA
AGTGAAAATCTCACAGACAATGCCAAGACCATAATAGTGCATCTTAATAAATCTGTAGAAATCAGTTGTA
CCAGACCCTCCAACAATACAAGAACAAGTGTGTCTATGGGACCAGGACAAGTATTCTATAGAACAGGAGA
CATAATAGGAGATATAACAAAAGCATATTGTGAGATTAATGGAACAAAATGGAATGAAACTTTAACACGG
GTAGCTAAAAAATTAAAGGAGCACGTTAATAGGACAATAATCTTTCGACCACCCGCAGGAGGAGATCTAG
AAATTACAATGCATCATTTTAATTGTAGAGGGGAGTTTTTCTATTGCAATACAACAAAACTGTTTAATGG
TACTTACCCGAAAAATGAAACATATAATGGCACTATCATACTTCCATGTAAGATAAAGCGAATTGTAAGA
TTGTGGCAGGAAGTAGGTCAAGCAATGTATGCTCCTCCCATCAGTGGAAGCATTAGGTGTGACTCAAATA
TTACAGGAATACTATTGACAAGAGATGGTGATAATAATACTCATAATGAAACCTTCAGACCTGGAGGAGG
AAATATGAAGGACAATTGGAGAAATGAATTATATAAATATAAAGTAGTACAGATTGAACCACTAGGAGTA
GCACCCACCAAGGCAAAAAGAAGAGTGGTGGAGAGAGAAAAAAGAGCAGTGGGAATAGGAGCTATGATCT
TTGGGTTCTTAGGAGCAGCAGGAAGCACTATGGGCGCGGCGTCAATAACGCTGACGGTACAGGCCAGACA
ATTATTGTCTGGTATAGTGCAACAGCAAAGCAATTTGCTGAGGGCTATAGAGGCGCAGCAGCATCTGTTG
CGACTCACAGTCTGGGGCATTAAACAGCTCCAGGCAAGAGTCCTGGCTGTGGAAAGATACCTACAAGATC
AAAGGTTCCTAGGACTTTGGGGCTGCTCTGGGAAAATCATCTGCACCACTGCTGTGCCCTGGAACACCAC
TTGGAGTAATAAATCTTATAACGAGATTTGGGACAACATGACATGGATAGAATGGGAGAGAGAAATTAGC
AATTACACAAACCAAATATATGGGATACTTACAGAATCGCAGAACCAGCAGGAAAGAAATGAAAAGGATC
TGTTAGAATTGGATAAATGGGCAAGTCTGTGGAATTGGTTTGACATAACAAATTGGCTGTGGTATATAAG
AATGTTTATAATAATAGTAGGAAGTTTAATAGGTTTAAGAATAATTTTTGCTGTGCTTTCTATAGTAAAA
AGAGTTAGGCAGGGATACTCACCTTTGTCTTTCCAGACCCCTTCCCATCATCAGAGGGAACTCGACAGGC
CCGAAGGAATCGAAGAAGAAGGTGGAGAGCAAGGCAGAGGCAGATCCGTGCGATTAGTGACCGGATTCTT
ACCACTTATCTGGGACGATCTACGGAGCCTGTGCCTCTTCAGCTACCACCGCTTGAGAGACTTCATCTTG
ATTGCAACGAGGACTGTGGAACTTCTGGGACACAGCAGTCTCAAGGGACTGAGACGGGGGTGGGAAGGCC
TCAAATATCTGGGGAATCTTCTCTTATATTGGAGTCAGGAACTAAAAACTAGTGCTATTTCTTTGTTTGA
TGCTGCAGCAATAGCAATAGCGGGGTGGACAGATAGGGTTATAGAAGTAGCACAAGGAGCTTGGAGAGCC
ATTCTCCACATACCTAGAAGAATCAGACAGGGCTTGGAAAGGGCTTTGCAATAA
